Addgene plasmid #163641: pWZ186
Purpose: rps-27>DHB::2xmKate2 expression plasmid for CRISPR/Cas9 integration at ttTi4348 site on chromosome I
Depositing lab: David Matus. Depositing organization: Stony Brook University. Publication: Visualizing the metazoan proliferation-quiescence decision in vivo. Adikes RC, Kohrman AQ, Martinez MAQ, Palmisano NJ, Smith JJ, Medwig-Kinney TN, Min M, Sallee MD, Ahmed OB, Kim N, Liu S, Morabito RD, Weeks N, Zhao Q, Zhang W, Feldman JL, Barkoulas M, Pani AM, Spencer SL, Martin BL, Matus DQ. Elife. 2020 Dec 22;9. pii: 63265. doi: 10.7554/eLife.63265. PubMed 33350383.
Backbone
  Vector backbone: pAP088
  Backbone manufacturer: Bob Goldstein/Ari Pani
  Backbone size w/o insert (bp): 11926
  Total vector size (bp): 14454
  Vector type: Worm Expression, CRISPR
Growth in bacteria
  Bacterial resistance: Ampicillin, 100 μg/mL
  Growth temperature: 37°C
  Growth strain: NEB Stable
  Copy number: High Copy
Gene/Insert
  Gene/Insert name: DHB:2xmKate2::3xHA (alt name: DNA Helicase B (CDK sensor) (aa 994–1087))
  Species: Synthetic
  Insert size (bp): 2528
  Promoter: rps-27
  Tag / fusion protein: 2xmKate2
  Cloning method: Gibson Cloning
  Sequencing primers: 5′ tgtaaaacgacggccagt; 3′ CAGGAAACAGCTATGACCATG
Terms and licenses: Academic/Nonprofit Terms; Industry Terms: Not Available to Industry
Depositor comments: 2xmKate2 fusion of C. elegans codon-optimized DNA Helicase B (DHB) under the rps-27 promoter for ubiquitous expression. Plasmid is for CRISPR/Cas9-mediated single copy insertion at the ttTi4348 site on Chromosome I and can be paired with sgRNA plasmid pAP082
How to cite: pWZ186 was a gift from David Matus (Addgene plasmid # 163641 ; http://n2t.net/addgene:163641 ; RRID:Addgene_163641)
