[The description below was written by a language model from this plasmid's Addgene catalogue record and pLannotate feature annotations shown in this document.]
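Description:
pWZ186 is a C. elegans repair-template plasmid built on the pAP088 backbone for CRISPR/Cas9-mediated single-copy insertion of a transgene at the ttTi4348 site on chromosome I; the record notes it can be paired with a separate sgRNA plasmid, pAP082. It is propagated in E. coli through a high-copy ColE1/pUC-type origin with ampicillin resistance. The catalogue lists a total size of about 14.5 kb, while the sequenced record behind the feature table is slightly shorter at 14,329 nt. The homology arms that would direct integration are not annotated in the table, nor are the rps-27 promoter or the 3xHA tag named in the insert title.

The payload is a CDK activity sensor: a C. elegans codon-optimized fragment of human DNA helicase B (residues 994–1087) fused to two tandem copies of the red fluorescent protein mKate2, driven by the rps-27 promoter for ubiquitous expression and ended by the tbb-2 terminator. The automated annotation labels the two fluorescent protein units as mNeptune and TagRFP675, which are related Entacmaea quadricolor-derived proteins and most likely represent the two mKate2 copies. Upstream lies a self-excising selection cassette flanked by loxN sites, containing sqt-1 sequence (a visible morphology marker), a hygromycin resistance gene for drug selection of integrants, and a Cre recombinase gene with a tbb-2 terminator next to hsp-16.1 sequence, consistent with heat-shock-inducible Cre. Inducing Cre would excise the markers, leaving the sensor in the genome. According to the associated publication title, the sensor is used to visualize the proliferation–quiescence decision in living animals.
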