Features (pLannotate 1.2.2; 22 found; start..end, strand, type, name):
   1507..1540    +  protein_bind   loxN: Cre-mediated recombination occurs in the 8-bp core sequence (GTATACCT). loxN sites are compatible with each other, but incompatible with loxP or lox2272 sites. Cre recombinase
   1911..2057    +  CDS            sqt-1 (fragment): SQT1_CAEEL - Also known as rol-5. Protein inferred from homology: Swiss-Prot protein existence level 3. Nematode cuticles are composed largely of collagen-like proteins. The cuticle functions both as an exoskeleton and as a barrier to protect the worm from its environment. This is a collagen critical for organismal morphogenesis. Mutations in sqt-1 can lengthen, shorten, or helically twist the entire animal. From Caenorhabditis elegans.
   2090..2929    +  CDS            sqt-1 (fragment): SQT1_CAEEL - Also known as rol-5. Protein inferred from homology: Swiss-Prot protein existence level 3. Nematode cuticles are composed largely of collagen-like proteins. The cuticle functions both as an exoskeleton and as a barrier to protect the worm from its environment. This is a collagen critical for organismal morphogenesis. Mutations in sqt-1 can lengthen, shorten, or helically twist the entire animal. From Caenorhabditis elegans.
   2973..3296    -  terminator     tbb-2 terminator: tbb-2; transcription terminator for the C. elegans tubulin beta-2 gene
   3305..4435    -  CDS            cre: RECR_BPP1 - Experimental evidence at protein level: Swiss-Prot protein existence level 1. Catalyzes site-specific recombination between two 34-base- pair LOXP sites. Its role is to maintain the phage genome as a monomeric unit-copy plasmid in the lysogenic state. From Escherichia phage P1 (Bacteriophage P1).
   4784..4834    +  CDS            hsp-16.1 (fragment): HSP11_CAEEL - Also known as hsp16-1b. Experimental evidence at transcript level: Swiss-Prot protein existence level 2. From Caenorhabditis elegans.
   5215..5235    +  protein_bind   attB1: mutant version of attB; core recombination site for the Gateway® BP reaction BP Clonase™
   5241..6266    +  CDS            HygR: aminoglycoside phosphotransferase from E. coli; aph(4)-Ia; confers resistance to hygromycin
   6270..6290    -  protein_bind   attB2: mutant version of attB; core recombination site for the Gateway® BP reaction BP Clonase™
   6644..6677    +  protein_bind   loxN: Cre-mediated recombination occurs in the 8-bp core sequence (GTATACCT). loxN sites are compatible with each other, but incompatible with loxP or lox2272 sites. Cre recombinase
   7046..7064    -  CDS            lacZα (fragment): LacZα fragment of β-galactosidase; lacZ fragment
   7913..8245    +  CDS            HELB (fragment): HELB_HUMAN - Experimental evidence at protein level: Swiss-Prot protein existence level 1. 5'-3' DNA helicase involved in DNA damage response by acting as an inhibitor of DNA end resection (PubMed:25617833, PubMed:26774285). Recruitment to single-stranded DNA (ssDNA) following DNA damage leads to inhibit the nucleases catalyzing resection, such as EXO1, BLM and DNA2, possibly via the 5'-3' ssDNA translocase activity of HELB (PubMed:26774285). As cells approach S phase, DNA end resection is promoted by the nuclear export of HELB following phosphorylation (PubMed:26774285). Acts independently of
   8273..9121    +  CDS            mNeptune: mNeptune is a basic (constitutively fluorescent) far red fluorescent protein published in 2009, derived from Entacmaea quadricolor. It is reported to be a rapidly-maturing monomer with moderate acid sensitivity.
   9158..10000   +  CDS            TagRFP675: TagRFP675 is a basic (constitutively fluorescent) red fluorescent protein published in 2013, derived from Entacmaea quadricolor. It is reported to be a rapidly-maturing monomer with moderate acid sensitivity.
  10114..10437   +  terminator     tbb-2 terminator: tbb-2; transcription terminator for the C. elegans tubulin beta-2 gene
  12116..12704   -  rep_origin     ori: high-copy-number ColE1/pMB1/pBR322/pUC origin of replication
  12875..13735   -  CDS            AmpR: β-lactamase; bla; confers resistance to ampicillin, carbenicillin, and related antibiotics
  13736..13840   -  promoter       AmpR promoter: bla
  13935..13970   +  CDS            rop (fragment): Rop protein, which maintains plasmids at low copy number; rop
  14072..14171   +  misc_feature   bom (fragment): basis of mobility region from pBR322
  14177..14294   -  CDS            lacZα (fragment): LacZα fragment of β-galactosidase; lacZ fragment
  14309..14329   +  protein_bind   attB4: mutant version of attB; core recombination site for the Gateway® BP reaction BP Clonase™
>Addgene plasmid #163641 | pWZ186 | addgene full sequence | sequence record 324063 | Addgene NGS Result
CAAGTGGGGATCAGGAAGAAGTTGATAAAGTGATTCAAAAACTCGAGGAGCTCAACACAGCGATGAACCC
AATTTTGAGAGCAACACTGACGAAGAACTATGACGCGAGGGTAGGCACTACCTTGAAGCTATCCACCTGC
CTGCCTGCCGCCTATTTCCATGTGCCTACTGCGCATGGAAATAGGCGGTAGTCAGGCAGGTAGATAGCCT
CATAAAATTCAATACTTCCTTTTCAGAAAGAATGCTGGAATGTATTCAAAGAGGAGTCACTCTTCCCATT
GCTCAGAGAATATGAAGAGTTGCTCGGCGAGCAAAAGTTCATGATTGGAGATCGATATTCATGGGCTGAC
ATCGCTGTCGTCGAGTTTCTAACTCGGTGTCAGCAGTGCTACGATAGCTTCTATCTGGCTCATTTCGAGA
GGCTCCGAACTTTTTGCCAGACTTTTGAGTCTCTTCCGCACATTCGTCCCTACATTCAGGGACGTGTTGA
TTCATTTATCTAATTTTTTAAAATGGATATTTTTCGTTTTTTATTTGTTTGTTTTGCTGATAATTCAATA
AAGTTACGCAACGAATTTTAGACATTTATGAAAACCGAAAATCGACAAAAATATTTTAAGAAAAATAGCA
GCAAAATTCAATATTTTATCAAATTTTGTTTATGGTAATGAGAAAGAAAACATACAATATTTTTCTAAGA
AGAAGAAAAATGACCAGAATTTTAAGATTTTTCTCGAATATACGAAAAATTGATAAACTAAAATTTTCGA
TTTTTCCATTTATTTTGAAAAAAAAACTCTTGACGGTTTTCACCATGCGAAGAGGTGAGAAATATTCTGA
AAGTTATGCATTTTGAAAAAATTGCAAAAAAATACGTTAAAATTTTTTGATCTATTGTTTTTTTTTGAAA
ACCGGAATTTAAAATGGAATTTTTTTTCAAAAATTAAAATTAAAATTTAAATATTTCTAGTGTTTGGATA
GTTTTTCAAAAGCTAGATTTAACCCGCGAGATGTCGACCGCTAGTGTAGCTTACAGATGGCTGAAGACTT
CGCAAAAATCTTATCTTAGAAACCCGCGAGGTGTCGGCCGCTAAAACTTTGTAAACCTGCCAACAAAATG
CTTCGCATTGTCTGAACAGATGAAACCTTGAAACAAAACATATACAATTGAAATCCCGTAAAGTGTCGGG
CGCAAGAACTGCGATTAGTTGTATAATTGGACTAGCTCAAATTTGACCAAAATCTCATTTTTAGACCTCT
AAGATGTCGGCCACTATAACTTTATTCAACTTGAAACTGCAAAAAAACTTATCAACTGTATAGATTCAAG
TATTATGTCAAGTATTGGTTTTAGAGCTACAGTACACTCTGATAACAAAATCTGCAGAAATACCTCCCTG
TCAATTCCCAAAATACCTCCCCTCATCTCAATTATCCCGAAAATCGGTTAGTCATTGCCATCAGAAAATC
GAATTAGGTACCATGATGGTAGCAAACTCACTTCGTATAACTTCGTATAGTATACCTTATACGAAGTTAT
CTGCCCTCGATTGTCTATCTTCCATTCTCACCAAGTTTCAACAACTTTATTCAGTCATTCTTCTCTGGTT
CATTTCCCAACCAATCTTCCCGAATAAAGCCCATCTGTCCTTTCGGCCACATTCCTCACCTACATCCGTA
CTCCTTATCTCCCGTTCTTATCCAGTCTTTTATCGTCTCTGCGTCTCGCACACTGTCTCGTCGGTAATGT
AAAAAAAAAACAAAAAAAACTTGAAAACTTGCGGAAAGATTTCCTAATAAAAGGAGACGAATCCGGTAGG
AAATCGACAAGTCTCTGCTTCTCGAAGACTAGGTGAGTTACATTTCTTTGGCCGAATTATTTTGAAATCC
TAAATTTGATAATTTCAGAGATGTCTGTAAAACTTGCGTGTTATGTGACGGCTTCGGTCACTGTCGCCAC
TCTTATGGTATGCTTCATGACCATGTCAACCATCTACTCGGAGGTTGATGGATTCAGAGAGAAGCTTGAT
ACCGAGATGAATGTGTTCAGAGTGAGTTAAATTATATTTTGAATTTTAAATAATTTTTAATTTTCTAGCA
ATCTACCAATGGATTGTGGAAGGACATAGTTGTCATCGGAAGATCTAGCAAGCGTGTCCGTTGTCAATAT
GAAGAGACCAACGCTACCCCAACTCCACATGCTGATGGATCCCCATCTGCTCCACCAGGTCAACCACCAG
CAGTTCCACCAGTCTTCAACCAGCCAAAGACTCCAAATGGAGCCAATGGAAATGGACCAACCTGCAACTG
CAATGCTGATAACAAGTGCCCAGCTGGACCATCCGGACCAAAGGGAGTTCCAGGAGTTCCAGGACTCGAC
GGAGTTCCAGGACTTGACGGTGTTCCAGGAGTTGGAGCTGATGATATCGCTCCACAACGCGAGTCTGTCG
GATGCTTCACTTGCCCACAAGGACCAGTTGGACCACCAGGAGCTCTTGGAAGACCAGGACCACGTGGACT
TCCAGGACCAAGAGGACAAAATGGAAACCCAGGAAGAGATGGACAACCAGGACATCCAGGAGAGCAAGGA
TCATCCGGTCAAATCGGAAAGATCGGAGAGCCAGGACCACCAGGAGAGAAGGGACGCGACGCCGAGCATC
CAATCGGAAGACCAGGACCAAAGGGACCAAGAGGAGATCAAGGACCAACAGGACCAGCTGGACAGAACGG
TCTTCACGGACCACCAGGAGAGCCAGGAACCGTTGGACCAGAAGGACCATCTGGAAAGCAAGGACGTCAA
GGACCAGACGGAACCCAGGGAGAGACTGGACCAGACGGAAGACCAGGAAAGGATGCCGAGTACTGCCAGT
GCCCAGACAAGTCTCCACCATCAGAGGCTGTCAACGCCAACCGTGGATACAGAAATATCTAAATTGTTGG
TGTTTTCTAATAAAATATTTGAGATTCAGTGAGACTTTTTTCTTGGCGGCACAATAAAGTTTCCTCTTTT
TGTTGGGTCACTCAACGAACACAATACAAATATTTGAGCGCTCGCATTTTTCTCAACCTTTCGGGTTTAA
AGCACTTCAAAATGGAATTGAAGAGAGATTGTGAAAGTACATCAGACAGAATCACATTTTGATAGCATTC
ACTTCACTCAGATGCAAACTTTTCAGTGACTATAAAAAGTCATAAAATAATAACATTAAAAAAGCAAATA
AATTAGCGAGAGAATTTTTTGACAAAAAGAAAGAATAGTGATAGAGAAGAAGGGAATGCTTGAAAGGATT
TTGCATTTATCTTAATCACCGTCTTCGAGAAGACGAACCATGGCGCCAGTTTCAGAATCCAAGTTTCTAA
TATAGTTCATCACAATGTTGACGTTGGTCCAACCTCCGGCTTGCATAATCTCTGGGATGGAAACTCCAGC
GCGAGCCATGTCACGGGCAGCTCCGACACGGGCGGAATGTCCAGACCAAGCCAAGTAACGTTGTCCGGAA
TCATCCTTGGCTCCGTAGATGAGACGGTGGGTAGCTTCGAAGATTCCTGAAAATTTATTTTCAGCTTATT
CTTAGCTAATATGTTGTTTAAACTTACCTTCAAGAGCTCGAGTCGAGAGTTGTGATGTTGCACTCGGGGC
AGCAACTCCGTTCTTGCGAACACGACAGAACAGGTAGTTGTTTGGATCATCGGCGACTCCGGAAACCGAA
ATCCAGCGCTCAACGAGCTTGGTAACTCCAAGGGAGAGCGCTTTTTCGACTCCGGCAGTCGAGACCAGCG
TTTTTGTACGTCCGATGTGGATGAGCATTCTTCCTCCGTCTGTGCGACTAATATCCTTGACGCGAATGCG
GGCAATTTCGGCGATACGGAGAAGTGTGTTGTAAGCAATTCCGAGGAAGGCGAGGTTTCGGATGTCCTGG
CAACGATCGGAATTTTCCATAAGAGAACGGACCTGATCGAAGTCGGTTCTGAAAATTTCGTCAAGTCTTA
GGATTGAATACATTAATATTTAAACTTACCTTTCGAAGGCGAGGGCTTGCTTGGCTCTCTCTCCAGCATC
AACATTTTCCTTGCGGATACGTCTCATTACGAGAGATACGGCATTAGAATCTGATGGGCGTGGAAGTCCA
GATCGGCGATGGAGCATATTGAGCTGTCCGAGATGTTGTTGGATCGTCTTCACCGCCAATCCACGAGCTT
GGAGGTAGAGCAAGTAGTCACGAACGTCTTCTGGCTCGGCTGGGAACCACTTGCGGTTGTTAAGCTTGCA
CCAGGCAGCCCAAGAACGGCACACTGAGAGAAGCATCTTCCAGGTGTGCTCGGAGAAGGCTTGTCTGTCA
CGGAACATATCCATGAGGTTCTTGCGAACTTCATCACTTGTCGCGTCAACTGGAAGTGCTGGAAGATTTT
GATGAACAGTGAGAAGATTTGACATATTTTCGAAGTTTTTTAGATGCACTAGAACAAAGCGTGTTGGCTT
CCTCTGAGCCCGCTTTCCTTATATACCCGCATTCTGCAGCCTTACAGAATGTTCTAGAAGGTCCTAGATG
CATTCGTTTGAAAATACTCCCGGTGGGTGCAAAGAGACGCAGACGGAAAATGTATCTGGGTCTCTTTATT
GTGTACACTACTTTTCCATGTACCGAATGTGAGTCGCCCTCCTTTTGCAACAAGCAGCTCGAATGTTCTA
GAAAAAGGTGGAAAATAGTATAAATACCGTTGAAAATAAATACCGAACAACATTTGCTCTAATTGTGAAA
TTAGAAATCTTCAAACTATAATCATGTCACTTTACCACTATTTCCGTCCAGCTCAACGTTCCGTTTTTGG
TGATCATTTTTGCTTTCGTCGTAAATCTACACACGCGTCTCTTCCGTGCGAGAGTCCAAGCCAGCAGCCA
AATTCGTTGACTGAGTATTCAACGTTTATACGTTGTCGGCAACGAGAAATAGGAAAATGCATCGGGAAAT
GTTCTTTTTTCGATTTTTTCCAAGGTTTTGACAAATTTTACCACGAATTTTGCTATGTTTTCAATTAAAA
AATATGTTATTCAACTGTTTCTATGAGGAAAATAAGGCTTTGCATGTAATTTTCTTATTCAGCATAATTT
TTAATTAATTTGAATTTTCTGTCCTAACGTTTATTTTGTTTTCTTGGTTATGACTGATCTGAAATTAATT
TTTGAATTTTAAGGTAATATGTCAGGCGGTGCCGCAAGTTTGTACAAAAAAGCAGGCTCCATGAAAAAGC
CTGAACTCACCGCGACGTCTGTCGAGAAGTTTCTGATCGAAAAGTTCGACAGCGTCTCCGACCTGATGCA
GCTCTCGGAGGGCGAAGAATCTCGTGCTTTCAGCTTCGATGTAGGAGGGCGTGGATATGTCCTGCGGGTA
AATAGCTGCGCCGATGGTTTCTACAAAGATCGTTATGTTTATCGGCACTTTGCATCGGCCGCGCTCCCGA
TTCCGGAAGTGCTTGACATTGGGGAATTCAGCGAGAGCCTGACCTATTGCATCTCCCGCCGTGCACAGGG
TGTCACGTTGCAAGACCTGCCTGAAACCGAACTGCCCGCTGTTCTGCAGCCGGTCGCGGAGGCCATGGAT
GCGATCGCTGCGGCCGATCTTAGCCAGACGAGCGGGTTCGGCCCATTCGGACCGCAAGGAATCGGTCAAT
ACACTACATGGCGTGATTTCATATGCGCGATTGCTGATCCCCATGTGTATCACTGGCAAACTGTGATGGA
CGACACCGTCAGTGCGTCCGTCGCGCAGGCTCTCGATGAGCTGATGCTTTGGGCCGAGGACTGCCCCGAA
GTCCGGCACCTCGTGCACGCGGATTTCGGCTCCAACAATGTCCTGACGGACAATGGCCGCATAACAGCGG
TCATTGACTGGAGCGAGGCGATGTTCGGGGATTCCCAATACGAGGTCGCCAACATCTTCTTCTGGAGGCC
GTGGTTGGCTTGTATGGAGCAGCAGACGCGCTACTTCGAGCGGAGGCATCCGGAGCTTGCAGGATCGCCG
CGGCTCCGGGCGTATATGCTCCGCATTGGTCTTGACCAACTCTATCAGAGCTTGGTTGACGGCAATTTCG
ATGATGCAGCTTGGGCGCAGGGTCGATGCGACGCAATCGTCCGATCCGGAGCCGGGACTGTCGGGCGTAC
ACAAATCGCCCGCAGAAGCGCGGCCGTCTGGACCGATGGCTGTGTAGAAGTACTCGCCGATAGTGGAAAC
CGACGCCCCAGCACTCGTCCGAGGGCAAAGGAATAGACCCAGCTTTCTTGTACAAAGTGGGTCCAATTAC
TCTTCAACATCCCTACATGCTCTTTCTCCCTGTGCTCCCACCCCCTATTTTTGTTATTATCAAAAAACTT
CTCTTAATTTCTTTGTTTTTTAGCTTCTTTTAAGTCACCTCTAACAATGAAATTGTGTAGATTCAAAAAT
AGAATTAATTCGTAATAAAAAGTCGAAAAAAATTGTGCTCCCTCCCCCCATTAATAATAATTCTATCCCA
AAATCTACACAATGTTCTGTGTACACTTCTTATGTTTTTTACTTCTGATAAATTTTTTTGAAACATCATA
GAAAAAACCGCACACAAAATACCTTATCATATGTTACGTTTCAGTTTATGACCGCAATTTTTAATAACTT
CGTATAGTATACCTTATACGAAGTTATACTAGTATATATTTTTATGTTTTCTTTTAAACCTTCCTCCATA
TTTCTGAATTGAATGTTGTTGCATATTGTGTGTCCTTATTTCATTTCCATCATCCTTTTGTGTGTTTCCC
CCTTCCACCAATTCCCCCCACGTCCTAATGAAATGAAAGCGAGAAGATAAATAAACTTGCACATTGTGTT
CAGATGAGAGGAGCGGAATACGAATTGGGAGACGGAAAGAGAAAAAAAAATGTTTAGATTTGGATTGAAT
TAATTTTTTAGAAAGCAAGAAAAAAAACACAAAGAGAATAAATAAATAATAGGAAAAAAAACAAATATTC
AGTATTTAAAATTTGAAAATTCAACGACGTTGGCGTCGATCATCCTGTAAAACGACGGCCAGTGCGGCCG
CTTCAATCGGTTTTTCCTTGCTTGCGCCCAATTCTGATGGTTCTTCCATTTCTAAATTTTAGTTTAATAA
AAAAATTTTAAAATAATACGAGTTTTGAGACTAACTTTCAATAAAAACCAAAAAAAATTGCTTCAAAAAA
GAGTTCGCGCCGATTTACGATAAACACAGCGCGCTACGACACTCCGAAAACCGCGCCGCACCATTACATT
CTCCGCCCCACCGCACGGTTTGCGGAAGGCGATGAAATTGCTGGGCCTAAAATTTTAACCCTTTTTTTCC
CGTTTTTCAACTGTTTTCCCGATTTTTTCGATATTTTTTTCAGGTTTTTAGTTAGAAAAGTATATAAAAA
TTGCATTATTTGTAGTTTTCGCTCGTAATTTGTGATAGAAAACGGCCAATTTGCCTAGATTTGTGATTCT
ACCAAGTGGAATTTTTGGGAAAATATCAATATTCCACGATTTTTATTCAAATCATAACGTTTCGAAATTA
TCAGCTTAAATAAAACTAAAATAAATAATAAAATACTAAAAACCCTGAATTTCTCGGTTCTCGGTTCAGC
TTGAGTTCGTTCTATACACGTTATCGATTTTTGTCATTTCGTTTAATCATGGGTTTTGATTCATTTTAAA
TATGAAATTTGATTTATTCCTCGTTTCGAAGTTGGTTTGTCTTGTCCGGCCGGTAAACAAATGTTATTAA
AAAAATAATAAATTTCGAAATTTTTCGTAATGTTCCGCAATCGTGTTTTTCCGTTTATCTCGTCTTCCCT
TCTTTCAAATATACTATTTATTTTCTCAATTCACATATTTTCAGCCAGCCCCGCTCAACAAGTGGAATAA
AAATGACCAACGACGTCACCTGGTCCGAGGCCTCCTCCCCAGACGAGCGTACCCTCACCTTCGCCGAGCG
TTGGCAACTCTCCTCCCCAGACGGAGTCGACACCGACGACGACCTCCCAAAGTCCCGTGCCTCCAAGCGT
ACCTGCGGAGTCAACGACGACGAGTCCCCATCCAAGGTAAGTTTAAACATATATATACTAACTAACCCTG
ATTATTTAAATTTTCAGATCTTCATGGTCGGAGAGTCCCCACAAGTCTCCTCCCGTCTCCAAAACCTCCG
TCTCAACAACCTCATCCCACGTCAACTCTTCAAGCCAACCGACAACCAAGAGACCGGAGCATCGGGAGCC
TCAGGAGCATCGATGGTCTCCGAGCTCATTAAAGAAAACATGCATATGAAGCTCTACATGGAGGGAACCG
TCAACAACCACCACTTCAAGTGCACCTCCGAGGGAGAGGGAAAGCCATACGAGGGAACCCAAACCATGCG
TATCAAGGCCGTCGAGGGAGGACCACTCCCATTCGCCTTCGACATCCTCGCCACCTCCTTCATGTACGGA
TCCAAGGTAAGTTTAAACATATATATACTAACTAACCCTGATTATTTAAATTTTCAGACCTTCATCAACC
ACACCCAAGGAATCCCAGACTTCTTCAAGCAATCCTTCCCAGAGGGATTCACCTGGGAGCGTGTCACCAC
CTACGAGGACGGAGGAGTCCTCACCGCCACCCAAGACACCTCCCTCCAAGACGGATGCCTCATCTACAAC
GTCAAGGTAAGTTTAAACAGTTCGGTACTAACTAACCATACATATTTAAATTTTCAGATCCGTGGAGTCA
ACTTCCCATCCAACGGACCAGTCATGCAAAAGAAGACCCTCGGATGGGAGGCCTCCACCGAGACCCTCTA
CCCAGCCGACGGAGGACTTGAGGGACGTGCCGACATGGCCCTCAAGCTCGTCGGAGGAGGACACCTCATC
TGCAACCTCAAGGTAAGTTTAAACATGATTTTACTAACTAACTAATCTGATTTAAATTTTCAGACCACCT
ACCGTTCCAAGAAGCCAGCCAAGAACCTCAAGATGCCAGGAGTCTACTACGTCGACCGTCGTCTTGAGCG
TATCAAGGAGGCCGACAAGGAGACCTACGTCGAGCAACACGAGGTCGCCGTCGCCCGTTACTGCGACCTC
CCATCCAAGCTCGGACACCGTGGTGGAGGAGGATCTGGAGGAGGAGGATCCATGGTTTCCGAGTTGATCA
AGGAGAATATGCACATGAAACTCTACATGGAAGGAACCGTCAACAATCATCATTTCAAATGTACTTCAGA
AGGAGAAGGAAAACCATACGAGGGAACTCAGACCATGAGAATCAAGGCTGTTGAGGGAGGTAAGTTTAAA
AAATACGTGTTCATAACTTGATACGAATATAAATTTTCAGGACCACTTCCATTCGCGTTCGACATTCTTG
CCACTTCGTTCATGTATGGAAGCAAGACTTTCATTAATCACACACAAGGGATCCCGGATTTCTTCAAGCA
ATCTTTCCCAGAAGGATTCACATGGGAGAGAGTTACCACTTACGAGGATGGAGGAGTTCTTACCGCCACC
CAAGACACATCCCTCCAAGGTAAGTTTAAAAGATTATAGCAATGTTCGTCTAAATATAATAAATTTTCAG
ATGGATGTCTGATCTACAACGTCAAGATCAGAGGAGTCAATTTCCCATCAAATGGACCAGTTATGCAGAA
GAAGACTTTGGGCTGGGAGGCTTCCACCGAGACCCTTTACCCAGCAGATGGAGGTCTCGAGGGCCGCGCT
GATATGGCTCTCAAACTCGTCGGAGGAGGACACTTGATCTGCAATTTAAAAACCACCTACCGGTCGAAGG
TAAGTTTAAAATCAATTTTTAATAGCTTATATAATAATACAAATTTTCAGAAGCCAGCCAAGAATCTCAA
AATGCCAGGAGTTTACTATGTTGACCGTCGTCTTGAGCGCATTAAAGAGGCCGATAAGGAAACGTACGTT
GAACAACATGAAGTTGCCGTTGCTCGATATTGTGATCTCCCATCCAAGCTCGGACATCGTGCCGGCTCAG
GAGCTAGCGGAGCCTACCCTTACGACGTGCCAGATTACGCTTACCCCTACGACGTACCAGACTACGCCTA
CCCATACGACGTCCCAGACTACGCTTAAGATAAATGCAAAATCCTTTCAAGCATTCCCTTCTTCTCTATC
ACTCTTCTTTCTTTTTGTCAAAAAATTCTGTCGCTAATTTATTTGCTTTTTTAATGTTATTATTTTATGA
CTTTTTATAGTCACTGAAAAGTTTGCATCTGAGTGAAGTGAATGCTATCAAAATGTGATTCTGTCTGATG
TACTTTCACAATCTCTCTTCAATTCCATTTTGAAGTGCTTTAAACCCGAAAGGTTGAGAAAAATGCGAGC
GCTCAAATATTTGTATTGTGTTCGTTGAGTGACCCAACAAAAAGAGGAAACTTTATTGTGCCGCCAAGAA
AAAAGTCTCACGTACGGTGCGCGCGATGCCCTAGGCATGGTCATAGCTGTTTCCTGCGCAAGTCGGCGAT
TTCTTTGAAGTTTTGTCAAAAGAAGAGACAAGGACTTGATAGATACGCTCATCAGAGTGAGATTCATTGC
AAATAGTGTGTAAATCGTGGAGAGACGAGAGAAAAGGTGTGAGAAGCTTAGAAGATAAAGAATAGGAAGA
AGAACATATCTCATTTCCTATTTTCTCTAATTTTTCGTTCATTTTTCTAGACATTACCCATTTGATGGTT
TTTCAATATGGTTATCAGGGTACTCATTTTGGTAGTTTTCAAAGCAATTTGGAGTTTTTTTTTAAATTGT
CAACTACAAAAACGCAGCTTAAAGGTCCAAATATCATAGTATAAAAATTCTTTAAAAAATTCCAAATTTT
ATATGATTTTTTGAAAATTGGAAGAATGTTAGTTTTTGCCATTTTTTTGGAAGTTTTTCTCCGGATTTTA
TGGTACTTATATTTCAAATATAAATTTTTGTAGGAATTCGAGTATGCGAGAGAGCTATAGTTTACTAAAA
AAAAGTGGCAAAAACTCAGTAATTGCCACTTTTTTCAAAAATGTTTTGAAAAATTTTACTATGATATTTG
GCCATTTTGGCACCATATGTACGTTACTTTTTACGAAACACTCTAATTTTTGAAATTTGAGTTTCATGTT
TAATCTTTTGTATAAAATTTTTATGGTCCTTTTGTGACAGGATAAAAAATTGCAAAAAAATAGAAAACTT
TGTTTCGTGAAAACACCTAGTTTAAAAATTGTGGGCCACTTAGCGATTCTAGTCAAAAATCAGACAAATG
TCAGCTGCCGTAACTTTTTCCGGATCAGGGTTATCAAATTTTAATTTTAATTGTAAATGTAGAAAAATGA
TCGGCAACATTTTGCTAATTGAAAATATTTTGAAAATTGCTATAGTACATATTAATCTAGTATTAATATA
GTATTAATGTTATAATATCAGTTATGTGTTTGAATAACTCAAGCGTAAGTTTCCGTAAAATATCTTTAAA
TTTTGGTAATTTTTTACGGTTTGGTATAAATTTTTGCATTTTTTGATTTTCTACACTTTTTTTCGATTTC
GCATTTTCCGAATTTCTCTGAAATAAATCGAACAATCGGAAAATTTTCGAGGGCACCCTTAGCCATGCAG
CTCAGGAATTTGACTTTATGTTCCCATTCAAATTTTTTTAAAATTAAATAAAATGCTAATTGTAAGATAA
ATTACAAAAATTATTAAATCTCATCATCCTTATGATGATAGTGCAGTGCATGAATATATTTTTCCAAATA
GGATATGATTCGTCGAGTAGCTTCACGTAATCCGTTTTCTTCAATCACCATTTCGAACTGCAATTTTTTT
TTTGGATTTTTGTAACAATATTGTCATAAATTGTGATTTTGATATTTTGCGTAGAGCATCAGAACCTTTC
TGCTTTGAATTTTAATGGGATTAAAAATTATAAAAAACTTGCACCCTAATTAAAGCGCCAACTTTATTAT
ACATAGTTGATAATTCGATGGTATCAGCTCACTCAAAGGCGGTAATACGGTTATCCACAGAATCAGGGGA
TAACGCAGGAAAGAACATGTGAGCAAAAGGCCAGCAAAAGACCAGGAACCGTAAAAAGGCCGCGTTGCTG
GCGTTTTTCCATAGGCTCCGCCCCCCTGACGAGCATCACAAAAATCGACGCTCAAGTCAGAGGTGGCGAA
ACCCGACAGGACTATAAAGATACCAGGCGTTTCCCCCTGGAAGCTCCCTCGTGCGCTCTCCTGTTCCGAC
CCTGCCGCTTACCGGATACCTGTCCGCCTTTCTCCCTTCGGGAAGCGTGGCGCTTTCTCATAGCTCACGC
TGTAGGTATCTCAGTTCGGTGTAGGTCGTTCGCTCCAAGCTGGGCTGTGTGCACGAACCCCCCGTTCAGC
CCGACCGCTGCGCCTTATCCGGTAACTATCGTCTTGAGTCCAACCCGGTAAGACACGACTTATCGCCACT
GGCAGCAGCCACTGGTAACAGGATTAGCAGAGCGAGGTATGTAGGCGGTGCTACAGAGTTCTTGAAGTGG
TGGCCTAACTACGGCTACACTAGAAGAACAGTATTTGGTATCTGCGCTCTGCTGAAGCCAGTTACCTTCG
GAAAAAGAGTTGGTAGCTCTTGATCCGGCAAACAAACCACCGCTGGTAGCGGTGGTTTTTTTGTTTGCAA
GCAGCAGATTACGCGCAGAAAAAAAGGATCTCAAGAAGATCCTTTGATCTTTTCTACGGGGTCTGACGCT
CAGTGGAACGAAAACTCACGTTAAGGGATTTTGGTCATGAGATTATCAAAAAGGATCTTCACCTAGATCC
TTTTAAATTAAAAATGAAGTTTTAAATCAATCTAAAGTATATATGAGTAAACTTGGTCTGACAGTTACCA
ATGCTTAATCAGTGAGGCACCTATCTCAGCGATCTGTCTATTTCGTTCATCCATAGTTGCCTGACTCCCC
GTCGTGTAGATAACTACGATACGGGAGGGCTTACCATCTGACCCCAGTGCTGCAATGATACCGCGAGACC
CACGCTCACCGGCTCCAGATTTATCAGCAATAAACCAGCCAGCCGGAAGGGCCGAGCGCAGAAGTGGTCC
TGCAACTTTATCCGCCTCCATCCAGTCTATTAATTGTTGCCGGGAAGCTAGAGTAAGTAGTTCGCCAGTT
AATAGTTTGCGCAACGTTGTTGCCATTGCTACAGGCATCGTGGTGTCACGCTCGTCGTTTGGTATGGCTT
CATTCAGCTCCGGTTCCCAACGATCAAGGCGAGTTACATGATCCCCCATGTTGTGCAAAAAAGCGGTTAG
CTCCTTCGGTCCTCCGATCGTTGTCAGAAGTAAGTTGGCCGCAGTGTTATCACTCATGGTTATGGCAGCA
CTGCATAATTCTCTTACTGTCATGCCATCCGTAAGATGCTTTTCTGTGACTGGTGAGTACTCAACCAAGT
CATTCTGAGAATAGTGTATGCGGCGACCGAGTTGCTCTTGCCCGGCGTCAATACGGGATAATACCGCGCC
ACATAGCAGAACTTTAAAAGTGCTCATCATTGGAAAACGTTCTTCGGGGCGAAAACTCTCAAGGATCTTA
CCGCTGTTGAGATCCAGTTCGATGTAACCCACTCGTGCACCCAACTGATCTTCAGCATCTTTTACTTTCA
CCAGCGTTTCTGGGTGAGCAAAAACAGGAAGGCAAAATGCCGCAAAAAAGGGAATAAGGGCGACACGGAA
ATGTTGAATACTCATACTCTTCCTTTTTCAATATTATTGAAGCATTTATCAGGGTTATTGTCTCATGAGC
GGATACATATTTGAATGTATTTAGAAAAATAAACAAATAGGGGTTCCGCGCACATTTCCCCGAAAAGTGC
CACCTGACGTCTAAGAAACCATTATTATCATGACATTAACCTATAAAAATAGGCGTATCACGAGGCCCTT
TCGTCTCGCGCGTTTCGGTGATGACGGTGAAAACCTCTGACACATGCAGCTCCCGGAGACGGTCACAGCT
TGTCTGTAAGCGGATGCCGGGAGCAGACAAGCCCGTCAGGGCGCGTCAGCGGGTGTTGGCGGGTGTCGGG
GCTGGCTTAACTATGCGGCATCAGAGCAGATTGCACTGAGAGTGCACCATATGCGGTGTGAAATACCGCA
CAGATGCGTAAGGAGAAAATACCGCATCAGGCGCCATTCGCCATTCAGGCTGCGCAACTGTTGGGAAGGG
CGATCGGTGCGGGCCTCTTCGCTATTACGCCAGCTGGCGAAAGGGGGATGTGCTGCAAGGCGATTAAGTT
GGGTAACGCCAGGGATCCGCCAAGCTATCAACTTTGTATAGAAAAGTTG
